>Addgene plasmid #44466 | pGreenII Tfs-qqr::LUC | depositor full sequence | sequence record 60745 | pGreenII Tfs-qqr::LUC sequence 5580 bps
GATCTCAAACAAACACATACAGCGACTTAGTTTACCCGCCAATATATCCTGTCAAGGCCTTCATGTTCTT
TCCTGCGTTATCCCCTGATTCTGTGGATAACCGTATTACCGCCTTTGAGTGAGCTGATACCGCTCGCCGC
AGCCGAACGACCGAGCGCAGCGAGTCAGTGAGCGAGGAAGCGGAAGAGCGCCCAATACGCAAACCGCCTC
TCCCCGCGCGTTGGCCGATTCATTAATGCAGCTGGCACGACAGGTTTCCCGACTGGAAAGCGGGCAGTGA
GCGCAACGCAATTAATGTGAGTTAGCTCACTCATTAGGCACCCCAGGCTTTACACTTTATGCTTCCGGCT
CGTATGTTGTGTGGAATTGTGAGCGGATAACAATTTCACACAGGAAACAGCTATGACCATGATTACGCCA
AGCGCGCAATTAACCCTCACTAAAGGGAACAAAAGCTGGAGCTCCACCGCGGTGGCGGCCGCTCTAGGTA
CCCAATTCGCCCTATAGTGAGTCGTATTACGCGCGCTCACTGGCCGTCGTTTTACAACGTCGTGACTGGG
AAAACCCTGGCGTTACCCAACTTAATCGCCTTGCAGCACATCCCCCTTTCGCCAGCTGGCGTAATAGCGA
AGAGGCCCGCACCGATCGCCCTTCCCAACAGTTGCGCAGCCTGAATGGCGAATGGAAATTGTAAGCGTTA
ATGTTATCGTACCCCTACTCCAAAAATGTCAAAGATACAGTCTCAGAAGACCAAAGGGCTATTGAGACTT
TTCAACAAAGGGTAATTTCGGGAAACCTCCTCGGATTCCATTGCCCAGCTATCTGTCACTTCATCGAAAG
GACAGTAGAAAAGGAAGGTGGCTCCTACAAATGCCATCATTGCGATAAAGGAAAGGCTATCATTCAAGAT
GCCTCTGCCGACAGTGGTCCCAAAGATGGACCCCCACCCACGAGGAGCATCGTGGAAAAAGAAGACGTTC
CAACCACGTCTTCAAAGCAAGTGGATTGATGTGACATCTCCACTGACGTAAGGGATGACGCACAATCCCA
CTATCCTTCGCAAGACCCTTCCTCTATATAAGGAAGTTCATTTCATTTGGAGAGGACAGCCCAAGCTCAT
GTCTAGACTTCTTCCCCTCAGGAGGGGAAGAACTCGAGGAAGACGCCAAAAACATAAAGAAAGGCCCGGC
GCCATTCTATCCGCTGGAAGATGGAACCGCTGGAGAGCAACTGCATAAGGCTATGAAGAGATACGCCCTG
GTTCCTGGAACAATTGCTTTTACAGATGCACATATCGAGGTGGACATCACTTACGCTGAGTACTTCGAAA
TGTCCGTTCGGTTGGCAGAAGCTATGAAACGATATGGGCTGAATACAAATCACAGAATCGTCGTATGCAG
TGAAAACTCTCTTCAATTCTTTATGCCGGTGTTGGGCGCGTTATTTATCGGAGTTGCAGTTGCGCCCGCG
AACGACATTTATAATGAACGTGAATTGCTCAACAGTATGGGCATTTCGCAGCCTACCGTGGTGTTCGTTT
CCAAAAAGGGGTTGCAAAAAATTTTGAACGTGCAAAAAAAGCTCCCAATCATCCAAAAAATTATTATCAT
GGATTCTAAAACGGATTACCAGGGATTTCAGTCGATGTACACGTTCGTCACATCTCATCTACCTCCCGGT
TTTAATGAATACGATTTTGTGCCAGAGTCCTTCGATAGGGACAAGACAATTGCACTGATCATGAACTCCT
CTGGATCTACTGGTCTGCCTAAAGGTGTCGCTCTGCCTCATAGAACTGCCTGCGTGAGATTCTCGCATGC
CAGAGATCCTATTTTTGGCAATCAAATCATTCCGGATACTGCGATTTTAAGTGTTGTTCCATTCCATCAC
GGTTTTGGAATGTTTACTACACTCGGATATTTGATATGTGGATTTCGAGTCGTCTTAATGTATAGATTTG
AAGAAGAGCTGTTTCTGAGGAGCCTTCAGGATTACAAGATTCAAAGTGCGCTGCTGGTGCCAACCCTATT
CTCCTTCTTCGCCAAAAGCACTCTGATTGACAAATACGATTTATCTAATTTACACGAAATTGCTTCTGGT
GGCGCTCCCCTCTCTAAGGAAGTCGGGGAAGCGGTTGCCAAGAGGTTCCATCTGCCAGGTATCAGGCAAG
GATATGGGCTCACTGAGACTACATCAGCTATTCTGATTACACCCGAGGGGGATGATAAACCGGGCGCGGT
CGGTAAAGTTGTTCCATTTTTTGAAGCGAAGGTTGTGGATCTGGATACCGGGAAAACGCTGGGCGTTAAT
CAAAGAGGCGAACTGTGTGTGAGAGGTCCTATGATTATGTCCGGTTATGTAAACAATCCGGAAGCGACCA
ACGCCTTGATTGACAAGGATGGATGGCTACATTCTGGAGACATAGCTTACTGGGACGAAGACGAACACTT
CTTCATCGTTGACCGCCTGAAGTCTCTGATTAAGTACAAAGGCTATCAGGTGGCTCCCGCTGAATTGGAA
TCCATCTTGCTCCAACACCCCAACATCTTCGACGCAGGTGTCGCAGGTCTTCCCGACGATGACGCCGGTG
AACTTCCCGCCGCCGTTGTTGTTTTGGAGCACGGAAAGACGATGACGGAAAAAGAGATCGTGGATTACGT
CGCCAGTCAAGTAACAACCGCGAAAAAGTTGCGCGGAGGAGTTGTGTTTGTGGACGAAGTACCGAAAGGT
CTTACCGGAAAACTCGACGCAAGAAAAATCAGAGAGATCCTCATAAAGGCCAAGAAGGGCGGAAAGATCG
CCGTGTAATTCTAGCTAGAGAATTAATTCGGTACGCTGAAATCACCAGTCTCTCTCTACAAATCTATCTC
TCTCTATTTTCTCCATAAATAATGTGTGAGTAGTTTCCCGATAAGGGAAATTAGGGTTCTTATAGGGTTT
CGCTCATGTGTTGAGCATATAAGAAACCCTTAGTATGTATTTGTATTTGTAAAATACTTCTATCAATAAA
ATTTCTAATTCCTAAAACCAAAATCCAGTACTAAAATCCAGATCGATAACGTTACACCACAATATATCCT
GCCAAGATCTCATGTGAGCAAAAGGCCAGCAAAAGGCCAGGAACCGTAAAAAGGCCGCGTTGCTGGCGTT
TTTCCATAGGCTCCGCCCCCCTGACGAGCATCACAAAAATCGACGCTCAAGTCAGAGGTGGCGAAACCCG
ACAGGACTATAAAGATACCAGGCGTTTCCCCCTGGAAGCTCCCTCGTGCGCTCTCCTGTTCCGACCCTGC
CGCTTACCGGATACCTGTCCGCCTTTCTCCCTTCGGGAAGCGTGGCGCTTTCTCATAGCTCACGCTGTAG
GTATCTCAGTTCGGTGTAGGTCGTTCGCTCCAAGCTGGGCTGTGTGCACGAACCCCCCGTTCAGCCCGAC
CGCTGCGCCTTATCCGGTAACTATCGTCTTGAGTCCAACCCGGTAAGACACGACTTATCGCCACTGGCAG
CAGCCACTGGTAACAGGATTAGCAGAGCGAGGTATGTAGGCGGTGCTACAGAGTTCTTGAAGTGGTGGCC
TAACTACGGCTACACTAGAAGAACAGTATTTGGTATCTGCGCTCTGCTGAAGCCAGTTACCTTCGGAAGA
AGAGTTGGTAGCTCTTGATCCGGCAAACAAACCACCGCTGGTAGCGGTGGTTTTTTTGTTTGCAAGCAGC
AGATTACGCGCAGAAAAAAAGGATCTCAAGAAGATCCTTTGATCTTTTCTACGGGGTCTGACGCTCAGTG
GAACGAAAACTCACGTTAAGGGATTTTGGTCATGAGATTATCAAAAAGGATCTTCACCTAGATCCTTTTA
AATTAAAAATGAAGTTTTAAATCAATCTAAAGTATATATGTGTAACATTGGTCTAGTGATTAGAAAAACT
CATCGAGCATCAAATGAAACTGCAATTTATTCATATCAGGATTATCAATACCATATTTTTGAAAAAGCCG
TTTCTGTAATGAAGGAGAAAACTCACCGAGGCAGTTCCATAGGATGGCAAGATCCTGGTATCGGTCTGCG
ATTCCGACTCGTCCAACATCAATACAACCTATTAATTTCCCCTCGTCAAAAATAAGGTTATCAAGTGAGA
AATCACCATGAGTGACGACTGAATCCGGTGAGAATGGCAAAAGTTTATGCATTTCTTTCCAGACTTGTTC
AACAGGCCAGCCATTACGCTCGTCATCAAAATCACTCGCATCAACCAAACCGTTATTCATTCGTGATTGC
GCCTGAGCGAGACGAAATACGCGATCGCTGTTAAAAGGACAATTACAAACAGGAATCGAATGCAACCGGC
GCAGGAACACTGCCAGCGCATCAACAATATTTTCACCTGAATCAGGATATTCTTCTAATACCTGGAATGC
TGTTTTCCCTGGGATCGCAGTGGTGAGTAACCATGCATCATCAGGAGTACGGATAAAATGCTTGATGGTC
GGAAGAGGCATAAATTCCGTCAGCCAGTTTAGTCTGACCATCTCATCTGTAACAACATTGGCAACGCTAC
CTTTGCCATGTTTCAGAAACAACTCTGGCGCATCGGGCTTCCCATACAATCGGTAGATTGTCGCACCTGA
TTGCCCGACATTATCGCGAGCCCATTTATACCCATATAAATCAGCATCCATGTTGGAATTTAATCGCGGC
CTTGAGCAAGACGTTTCCCGTTGAATATGGCTCATAACACCCCTTGTATTACTGTTTATGTAAGCAGACA
GTTTTATTGTTCATGATGATATATTTTTATCTTGTGCAATGTAACATCAGAGATTTTGAGACACAACGTG
GCTTTGTTGAATAAATCGAACTTTTGCTGAGTTGAAGGATCAGATCACGCATCTTCCCGACAACGCAGAC
CGTTCCGTGGCAAAGCAAAAGTTCAAAATCACCAACTGGTCCACCTACAACAAAGCTCTCATCAACCGTG
GCTCCCTCACTTTCTGGCTGGATGATGGGGCGATTCAGGCGATCCCCATCCAACAGCCCGCCGTCGAGCG
GGCTTTTTTATCCCCGGAAGCCTGTGGATAGAGGGTAGTTATCCACGTGAAACCGCTAATGCCCCGCAAA
GCCTTGATTCACGGGGCTTTCCGGCCCGCTCCAAAAACTATCCACGTGAAATCGCTAATCAGGGTACGTG
AAATCGCTAATCGGAGTACGTGAAATCGCTAATAAGGTCACGTGAAATCGCTAATCAAAAAGGCACGTGA
GAACGCTAATAGCCCTTTCAGATCAACAGCTTGCAAACACCCCTCGCTCCGGCAAGTAGTTACAGCAAGT
AGTATGTTCAATTAGCTTTTCAATTATGAATATATATATCAATTATTGGTCGCCCTTGGCTTGTGGACAA
TGCGCTACGCGCACCGGCTCCGCCCGTGGACAACCGCAAGCGGTTGCCCACCGTCGAGCGCCAGCGCCTT
TGCCCACAACCCGGCGGCCGGCCGCAACAGATCGTTTTATAAATTTTTTTTTTTGAAAAAGAAAAAGCCC
GAAAGGCGGCAACCTCTCGGGCTTCTGGATTTCCGATCCCCGGAATTAGA
Features (pLannotate 1.2.2; 19 found; start..end, strand, type, name):
     30..54      -  misc_feature   RB T-DNA repeat: right border repeat from nopaline C58 T-DNA
     62..186     +  rep_origin     RSF ori (fragment): Plasmids containing the RSF 1030 origin of replication can be propagated in E. coli cells that contain additional plasmids with compatible origins.
    188..280     +  CDS            lacI (fragment): lac repressor; lacI; The lac repressor binds to the lac operator to inhibit transcription in E. coli. This inhibition can be relieved by adding lactose or isopropyl-β-D-thiogalactopyranoside (IPTG).
    293..314     +  protein_bind   CAP binding site: CAP binding activates transcription in the presence of cAMP. E. coli catabolite activator protein
    329..359     +  promoter       lac promoter: promoter for the E. coli lac operon
    367..383     +  protein_bind   lac operator: The lac repressor binds to the lac operator to inhibit transcription in E. coli. This inhibition can be relieved by adding lactose or isopropyl-β-D-thiogalactopyranoside (IPTG). lac repressor encoded by lacI
    428..446     +  promoter       T3 promoter: promoter for bacteriophage T3 RNA polymerase
    459..487     +  misc_feature   MCS (fragment): pBluescript multiple cloning site
    501..519     -  promoter       T7 promoter: promoter for bacteriophage T7 RNA polymerase
    527..682     +  CDS            lacZα (fragment): LacZα fragment of β-galactosidase; lacZ fragment
    763..1108    +  promoter       CaMV 35S promoter: strong constitutive promoter from cauliflower mosaic virus
   1060..1106    +  promoter       minimal CaMV 35S promoter: minimal 35S promoter from cauliflower mosaic virus
   1158..2808    +  CDS            luciferase (fragment): firefly luciferase; luc+; enhanced luc+ version of the luciferase gene
   2878..3054    +  polyA_signal   CaMV poly(A) signal: cauliflower mosaic virus polyadenylation signal
   3062..3084    -  misc_feature   LB T-DNA repeat: left border repeat from nopaline C58 T-DNA (truncated)
   3151..3739    -  rep_origin     ori: high-copy-number ColE1/pMB1/pBR322/pUC origin of replication
   3910..4725    -  CDS            KanR: aminoglycoside phosphotransferase; aph(3')-Ia; confers resistance to kanamycin in bacteria or G418 (Geneticin®) in eukaryotes
   4910..5011    +  CDS            TRA2_ECOLX (fragment): Protein predicted: Swiss-Prot protein existence level 4. Required for transposition of transposon Tn903. From Escherichia coli.
   5016..5451    +  rep_origin     pSa ori: origin of replication from bacterial plasmid pSa
