[The description below was written by a language model from this plasmid's Addgene catalogue record and pLannotate feature annotations shown in this document.]
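Description:
pGreenII Tfs-qqr::LUC is a small (5,580 bp) plant transformation binary vector built on pGreenII 0579-1, a 35S::LUC derivative of the pGreenII series. It is maintained at high copy in E. coli through a ColE1/pUC-type origin and selected with kanamycin via an aph(3')-Ia (KanR) gene located outside the T-DNA. The pSa origin is also present; in pGreen-type vectors this supports replication in Agrobacterium, generally with replication functions supplied in trans by a helper plasmid. Nopaline C58-type right and left border repeats delimit the T-DNA. Inside the borders are remnants of a pBluescript-style cloning region (lac promoter/operator, T3 and T7 promoters, MCS and lacZα fragments). No plant selectable marker is annotated within the T-DNA.

The payload is a firefly luciferase (luc+) reporter driven by the constitutive CaMV 35S promoter and terminated by the CaMV polyadenylation signal. A 31 bp insert, cloned between XbaI and XhoI sites that both remain intact, is placed between the first and second codons of the luciferase gene. It carries a recognition site for the QQR zinc-finger nuclease and a frame-shift (the alternative name indicates +1), so the downstream luciferase sequence is out of frame; this is consistent with the annotation tool calling the luciferase CDS only as a fragment. The record does not spell out the intended assay. The design fits a gain-of-signal reporter for ZFN activity in plant cells, in which cleavage at the QQR site followed by imprecise repair could restore the reading frame in some events and yield luminescence.
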