Addgene plasmid #44466: pGreenII Tfs-qqr::LUC
Purpose: Expresses a luciferase gene disrupted by a QQR ZFN target site and a frame-shift mutation
Depositing lab: Roger Hellens & Ross Johnson. Depositing organization: New Zealand Institute for Plant & Food Research.
Backbone
  Vector backbone: pGreenII 0579-1 (35S:: LUC)
  Backbone size w/o insert (bp): 5549
  Total vector size (bp): 5580
  Vector type: Luciferase ; Plant Transformation
Growth in bacteria
  Bacterial resistance: Kanamycin, 50 μg/mL
  Growth temperature: 37°C
  Growth strain: DH5alpha
  Copy number: High Copy
Gene/Insert
  Gene/Insert name: A luciferase gene disrupted by a QQR ZFN target site and a frame-shift mutation (alt names: Tfs-qqr::LUC; (+1) qqr 0579-1)
  Insert size (bp): 31
  Mutation: A disruption was made between the first and second triplet of the luciferase gene
  Promoter: 35S Promoter
  Cloning method: Restriction Enzyme; 5′ cloning site XbaI (not destroyed); 3′ cloning site XhoI (not destroyed)
  Sequencing primers: 5′ RAJ-417 (CAACCACGTCTTCAAAGCAAGTG); 3′ RAJ-365 (CCAGGAACCAGGGCGTATCTC)
Terms and licenses: Academic/Nonprofit Terms; Industry Terms: Not Available to Industry
How to cite: pGreenII Tfs-qqr::LUC was a gift from Roger Hellens & Ross Johnson (Addgene plasmid # 44466 ; http://n2t.net/addgene:44466 ; RRID:Addgene_44466)
