>Addgene plasmid #44466 | pGreenII Tfs-qqr::LUC | addgene partial sequence | sequence record 65059 | 35S promoter
TTTCATTTGGAGAGGACAGCCCAAGCTCATGTCTAGACTTCTTCCCCTCAGGAGGGGAAGAACTCGAGGA
AGACGCCAAAAACATAAAGAAAGGCCCGGCGCCATTCTATCCGCTGGAAGATGGAACCGCTGGAGAGCAA
CTGCATAAGGCTATGAAGAGATACGCCCTGGTTCCTGGAACAATTGCTTTTACAGATGCACATATCGAGG
TGGACATCACTTACGCTGAGTACTTCGAAATGTCCGTTCGGTTGGCAGAAGCTATGAAACGATATGGGCT
GAATACAAATCACAGAATCGTCGTATGCAGTGAAAACTCTCTTCAATTCTTTATGCCGGTGTTGGGCGCG
TTATTTATCGGAGTTGCAGTTGCGCCCGCGAACGACATTTATAATGAACGTGAATTGCTCAACAGTATGG
GCATTTCGCAGCCTACCGTGGTGTTCGTTTCCAAAAAGGGGTTGCAAAAAATTTTGAACGTGCAAAAAAA
GCTCCCAATCATCCAAAAAATTATTATCATGGATTCTAAAACGGATTACCAGGGATTTCAGTCGATGTAC
ACGTTCGTCACATCTCATCTACCTCCCGGTTTTAATGAATACGATTTTGTGCCAGAGTCCTTCGATAGGG
ACAAGACAATTGCACTGATCATGAACTCCTCTGGATCTACTGGTCTGCCTAAAGGTGTCGCTCTGCCTCA
TAGAACTGCCTGCGTGAGATTCTCGCATGCCAGAGATCCTATTTTTGGCAATCAAATCATTCCGGATACT
GCGATTTTAAGTGTTGTTCCATTCCATCACGGTTTTGGAATGTTTACTACACTCGGATATTTGATATGTG
GATTTCGAGTCGTCTTAATGTATAGATTTGAAGAAGAGCTGTTTCTGAGGAGCCTTCAGGATTACAAGAT
TCAAAGTGCGCTGCTGGTGCCAACCCTATTCTCCTTCTTCGCCAAAAGCACTCTGATTGACAAATACGAT
TTATCTAATTTACACGAAATTGCTTCTGGTGGCGCTCCCCTCTCTAAGGAA
